>Addgene plasmid #219138 | SFFV-ZNF22-Brd 176 | addgene full sequence | sequence record 448950 | Addgene NGS Result
ATTTATGCAGAGGCCGAGGCCGCCTCGGCCTCTGAGCTATTCCAGAAGTAGTGAGGAGGCTTTTTTGGAG
GCCTAGGGACGTACCCAATTCGCCCTATAGTGAGTCGTATTACGCGCGCTCACTGGCCGTCGTTTTACAA
CGTCGTGACTGGGAAAACCCTGGCGTTACCCAACTTAATCGCCTTGCAGCACATCCCCCTTTCGCCAGCT
GGCGTAATAGCGAAGAGGCCCGCACCGATCGCCCTTCCCAACAGTTGCGCAGCCTGAATGGCGAATGGG
[124 nt withheld, positions 280-403]
C
[91 nt withheld, positions 405-495]
A
[49 nt withheld, positions 497-545]
CCTTTGACGTTGGAGTCCACGTTCTTT
[37 nt withheld, positions 573-609]
ACCCTATCTCGGTCTATTCTTTTGATTTATAAGGGATTTTGCCGATTTCGGCCTATTGGTTAAAAAATGA
GCTGATTTAACAAAAATTTAACGCGAATTTTAACAAAATATTAACGCTTACAATTTAGGTGGCACTTTTC
GGGGAAATGTGCGCGGAACCCCTATTTGTTTATTTTTCTAAATACATTCAAATATGTATCCGCTCATGAG
ACAATAACCCTGATAAATGCTTCAATAATATTGAAAAAGGAAGAGTATGAGTATTCAACATTTCCGTGTC
GCCCTTATTCCCTTTTTTGCGGCATTTTGCCTTCCTGTTTTTGCTCACCCAGAAACGCTGGTGAAAGTAA
AAGATGCTGAAGATCAGTTGGGTGCACGAGTGGGTTACATCGAACTGGATCTCAACAGCGGTAAGATCCT
TGAGAGTTTTCGCCCCGAAGAACGTTTTCCAATGATGAGCACTTTTAAAGTTCTGCTATGTGGCGCGGTA
TTATCCCGTATTGACGCCGGGCAAGAGCAACTCGGTCGCCGCATACACTATTCTCAGAATGACTTGGTTG
AGTACTCACCAGTCACAGAAAAGCATCTTACGGATGGCATGACAGTAAGAGAATTATGCAGTGCTGCCAT
AACCATGAGTGATAACACTGCGGCCAACTTACTTCTGACAACGATCGGAGGACCGAAGGAGCTAACCGCT
TTTTTGCACAACATGGGGGATCATGTAACTCGCCTTGATCGTTGGGAACCGGAGCTGAATGAAGCCATAC
CAAACGACGAGCGTGACACCACGATGCCTGTAGCAATGGCAACAACGTTGCGCAAACTATTAACTGGCGA
ACTACTTACTCTAGCTTCCCGGCAACAATTAATAGACTGGATGGAGGCGGATAAAGTTGCAGGACCACTT
CTGCGCTCGGCCCTTCCGGCTGGCTGGTTTATTGCTGATAAATCTGGAGCCGGTGAGCGTGGGTCTCGCG
GTATCATTGCAGCACTGGGGCCAGATGGTAAGCCCTCCCGTATCGTAGTTATCTACACGACGGGGAGTCA
GGCAACTATGGATGAACGAAATAGACAGATCGCTGAGATAGGTGCCTCACTGATTAAGCATTGGTAACTG
TCAGACCAAGTTTACTCATATATACTTTAGATTGATTTAAAACTTCATTTTTAATTTAAAAGGATCTAGG
TGAAGATCCTTTTTGATAATCTCATGACCAAAATCCCTTAACGTGAGTTTTCGTTCCACTGAGCGTCAGA
CCCCGTAGAAAAGATCAAAGGATCTTCTTGAGATCCTTTTTTTCTGCGCGTAATCTGCTGCTTGCAAACA
AAAAAACCACCGCTACCAGCGGTGGTTTGTTTGCCGGATCAAGAGCTACCAACTCTTTTTCCGAAGGTAA
CTGGCTTCAGCAGAGCGCAGATACCAAATACTGTTCTTCTAGTGTAGCCGTAGTTAGGCCACCACTTCAA
GAACTCTGTAGCACCGCCTACATACCTCGCTCTGCTAATCCTGTTACCAGTGGCTGCTGCCAGTGGCGAT
AAGTCGTGTCTTACCGGGTTGGACTCAAGACGATAGTTACCGGATAAGGCGCAGCGGTCGGGCTGAACGG
GGGGTTCGTGCACACAGCCCAGCTTGGAGCGAACGACCTACACCGAACTGAGATACCTACAGCGTGAGCT
ATGAGAAAGCGCCACGCTTCCCGAAGGGAGAAAGGCGGACAGGTATCCGGTAAGCGGCAGGGTCGGAACA
GGAGAGCGCACGAGGGAGCTTCCAGGGGGAAACGCCTGGTATCTTTATAGTCCTGTCGGGTTTCGCCACC
TCTGACTTGAGCGTCGATTTTTGTGATGCTCGTCAGGGGGGCGGAGCCTATGGAAAAACGCCAGCAACGC
GGCCTTTTTACGGTTCCTGGCCTTTTGCTGGCCTTTTGCTCACATGTTCTTTCCTGCGTTATCCCCTGAT
TCTGTGGATAACCGTATTACCGCCTTTGAGTGAGCTGATACCGCTCGCCGCAGCCGAACGACCGAGCGCA
GCGAGTCAGTGAGCGAGGAAGCGGAAGAGCGCCCAATACGCAAACCGCCTCTCCCCGCGCGTTGGCCGAT
TCATTAATGCAGCTGGCACGACAGGTTTCCCGACTGGAAAGCGGGCAGTGAGCGCAACGCAATTAATGTG
AGTTAGCTCACTCATTAGGCACCCCAGGCTTTACACTTTATGCTTCCGGCTCGTATGTTGTGTGGAATTG
TGAGCGGATAACAATTTCACACAGGAAACAGCTATGACCATGATTACGCCAAGCGCGCAATTAACCCTCA
CTAAAGGGAACAAAAGCTGGAGCTGCAAGCTTAATGTAGTCTTATGCAATACTCTTGTAGTCTTGCAACA
TGGTAACGATGAGTTAGCAACATGCCTTACAAGGAGAGAAAAAGCACCGTGCATGCCGATTGGTGGAAGT
AAGGTGGTACGATCGTGCCTTATTAGGAAGGCAACAGACGGGTCTGACATGGATTGGACGAACCACTGAA
TTGCCGCATTGCAGAGATATTGTATTTAAGTGCCTAGCTCGATACATAAACGGGTCTCTCTGGTTAGACC
AGATCTGAGCCTGGGAGCTCTCTGGCTAACTAGGGAACCCACTGCTTAAGCCTCAATAAAGCTTGCCTTG
AGTGCTTCAAGTAGTGTGTGCCCGTCTGTTGTGTGACTCTGGTAACTAGAGATCCCTCAGACCCTTTTAG
TCAGTGTGGAAAATCTCTAGCAGTGGCGCCCGAACAGGGACTTGAAAGCGAAAGGGAAACCAGAGGAGCT
CTCTCGACGCAGGACTCGGCTTGCTGAAGCGCGCACGGCAAGAGGCGAGGGGCGGCGACTGGTGAGTACG
CCAAAAATTTTGACTAGCGGAGGCTAGAAGGAGAGAGATGGGTGCGAGAGCGTCAGTATTAAGCGGGGGA
GAATTAGATCGCGATGGGAAAAAATTCGGTTAAGGCCAGGGGGAAAGAAAAAATATAAATTAAAACATAT
AGTATGGGCAAGCAGGGAGCTAGAACGATTCGCAGTTAATCCTGGCCTGTTAGAAACATCAGAAGGCTGT
AGACAAATACTGGGACAGCTACAACCATCCCTTCAGACAGGATCAGAAGAACTTAGATCATTATATAATA
CAGTAGCAACCCTCTATTGTGTGCATCAAAGGATAGAGATAAAAGACACCAAGGAAGCTTTAGACAAGAT
AGAGGAAGAGCAAAACAAAAGTAAGACCACCGCACAGCAAGCGGCCGCTGATCTTCAGACCTGGAGGAGG
AGATATGAGGGACAATTGGAGAAGTGAATTATATAAATATAAAGTAGTAAAAATTGAACCATTAGGAGTA
GCACCCACCAAGGCAAAGAGAAGAGTGGTGCAGAGAGAAAAAAGAGCAGTGGGAATAGGAGCTTTGTTCC
TTGGGTTCTTGGGAGCAGCAGGAAGCACTATGGGCGCAGCGTCAATGACGCTGACGGTACAGGCCAGACA
ATTATTGTCTGGTATAGTGCAGCAGCAGAACAATTTGCTGAGGGCTATTGAGGCGCAACAGCATCTGTTG
CAACTCACAGTCTGGGGCATCAAGCAGCTCCAGGCAAGAATCCTGGCTGTGGAAAGATACCTAAAGGATC
AACAGCTCCTGGGGATTTGGGGTTGCTCTGGAAAACTCATTTGCACCACTGCTGTGCCTTGGAATGCTAG
TTGGAGTAATAAATCTCTGGAACAGATTTGGAATCACACGACCTGGATGGAGTGGGACAGAGAAATTAAC
AATTACACAAGCTTAATACACTCCTTAATTGAAGAATCGCAAAACCAGCAAGAAAAGAATGAACAAGAAT
TATTGGAATTAGATAAATGGGCAAGTTTGTGGAATTGGTTTAACATAACAAATTGGCTGTGGTATATAAA
ATTATTCATAATGATAGTAGGAGGCTTGGTAGGTTTAAGAATAGTTTTTGCTGTACTTTCTATAGTGAAT
AGAGTTAGGCAGGGATATTCACCATTATCGTTTCAGACCCACCTCCCAACCCCGAGGGGACCCGACAGGC
CCGAAGGAATAGAAGAAGAAGGTGGAGAGAGAGACAGAGACAGATCCATTCGATTAGTGAACGGATCTCG
ACGGTATCGGTTAACTTTTAAAAGAAAAGGGGGGATTGGGGGGTACAGTGCAGGGGAAAGAATAGTAGAC
ATAATAGCAACAGACATACAAACTAAAGAATTACAAAAACAAATTACAAAAATTCAAAATTTTATCGATC
ACGAGACTAGCCTCGAGCTGGCTGCAGTAACGCCATTTTGCAAGGCATGGAAAAATACCAAACCAAGAAT
AGAGAAGTTCAGATCAAGGGCGGGTACATGAAAATAGCTAACGTTGGGCCAAACAGGATATCTGCGGTGA
GCAGTTTCGGCCCCGGCCCGGGGCCAAGAACAGATGGTCACCGCAGTTTCGGCCCCGGCCCGAGGCCAAG
AACAGATGGTCCCCAGATATGGCCCAACCCTCAGCAGTTTCTTAAGACCCATCAGATGTTTCCAGGCTCC
CCCAAGGACCTGAAATGACCCTGCGCCTTATTTGAATTAACCAATCAGCCTGCTTCTCGCTTCTGTTCGC
GCGCTTCTGCTTCCCGAGCTCTATAAAAGAGCTCACAACCCCTCACTCGGCGCGCCAGTCCTCCGACAGA
CTGAGTCGGCCGGTCGAATCAAGCTTATCGATACCGTCGACGGATCCGCTAGCCCGCGGTTCGAAATGAG
GTTAGCAAAGCCTAAAGCGGGTATTTCTCGGAGCTCAAGCCAAGGAAAGGCCTATGAGAACAAGCGCAAA
ACAGGCCGGCAGCGGCAGAAGTGGGGCATGACTATTCGATTTGACTCAAGCTTCAGTAGACTCAGAAGAA
GCTTGGATGACAAACCCTATAAATGTACTGAATGTGAAAAGAGTTTCAGTCAGAGTTCAACTCTTTTTCA
ACACCAGAAGATCCATACTGGAAAGAAATCCCATAAATGTGCTGATTGTGGGAAAAGTTTCTTTCAGAGT
TCTAATCTCATTCAGCATCGACGGATCCATACGGGGGAAAAGCCCTACAAATGTGATGAGTGTGGAGAAA
GCTTCAAACAGAGCTCAAATCTCATTCAGCACCAGAGAATTCATACTGGAGAAAAACCCTATCAGTGTGA
TGAGTGTGGCCGGTGTTTCAGCCAGAGCTCCCACCTTATTCAACATCAGAGAACCCACACTGGGGAGAAA
CCCTACCAGTGCAGTGAATGTGGCAAATGTTTCAGTCAGAGCTCTCATCTGAGGCAGCACATGAAGGTGC
ATAAAGAAGAGAAGCCTCGTAAAACCCGGGGCAAAAATATCAGGGTGAAGACTCACTTACCCTCTTGGAA
AGCTGGTACAGGAAGGAAGTCTGTGGCTGGTCTCCGTTAAACCGGTCGGATCCCCCGGGCTGCAGGAATT
CGAGCATCTTACCGCCATTTATTCCCATATTTGTTCTGTTTTTCTTGATTTGGGTATACATTTAAATGTT
AATAAAACAAAATGGTGGGGCAATCATTTACATTTTTAGGGATATGTAATTACTAGTTCAGGTGTATTGC
CACAAGACAAACATGTTAAGAAACTTTCCCGTTATTTACGCTCTGTTCCTGTTAATCAACCTCTGGATTA
CAAAATTTGTGAAAGATTGACTGATATTCTTAACTATGTTGCTCCTTTTACGCTGTGTGGATATGCTGCT
TTAATGCCTCTGTATCATGCTATTGCTTCCCGTACGGCTTTCGTTTTCTCCTCCTTGTATAAATCCTGGT
TGCTGTCTCTTTATGAGGAGTTGTGGCCCGTTGTCCGTCAACGTGGCGTGGTGTGCTCTGTGTTTGCTGA
CGCAACCCCCACTGGCTGGGGCATTGCCACCACCTGTCAACTCCTTTCTGGGACTTTCGCTTTCCCCCTC
CCGATCGCCACGGCAGAACTCATCGCCGCCTGCCTTGCCCGCTGCTGGACAGGGGCTAGGTTGCTGGGCA
CTGATAATTCCGTGGTGTTGTCGGGGAAGCTGACGTCCTTTGCAATTCGATATCAAGCTGTACCTTCTAG
ATGTACAATCCCCCCAGCGCTTCTAGACCAATGACTTACAAGGCAGCTGTAGATCTTAGCCACTTTTTAA
AAGAAAAGGGGGGACTGGAAGGGCTAATTCACTCCCAACGAAGACAAGATCTGCTTTTTGCTTGTACTGG
GTCTCTCTGGTTAGACCAGATCTGAGCCTGGGAGCTCTCTGGCTAACTAGGGAACCCACTGCTTAAGCCT
CAATAAAGCTTGCCTTGAGTGCTTCAAGTAGTGTGTGCCCGTCTGTTGTGTGACTCTGGTAACTAGAGAT
CCCTCAGACCCTTTTAGTCAGTGTGGAAAATCTCTAGCAGTAGTAGTTCATGTCATCTTATTATTCAGTA
TTTATAACTTGCAAAGAAATGAATATCAGAGAGTGAGAGGAACTTGTTTATTGCAGCTTATAATGGTTAC
AAATAAAGCAATAGCATCACAAATTTCACAAATAAAGCATTTTTTTCACTGCATTCTAGTTGTGGTTTGT
CCAAACTCATCAATGTATCTTATCATGTCTGGCTCTAGCTATCCCGCCCCTAACTCCGCCCATCCCGCCC
CTAACTCCGCCCAGTTCCGCCCATTCTCCGCCCCATGGCTGACTAATTTTTTTT
Features (pLannotate 1.2.2; 29 found; start..end, strand, type, name):
     94..112     -  promoter       T7 promoter: promoter for bacteriophage T7 RNA polymerase
    120..275     +  CDS            lacZα (fragment): LacZα fragment of β-galactosidase; lacZ fragment
    280..708     +  rep_origin     f1 ori (sequence partly withheld): f1 bacteriophage origin of replication; arrow indicates direction of (+) strand synthesis
    761..865     +  promoter       AmpR promoter: bla
    866..1726    +  CDS            AmpR: β-lactamase; bla; confers resistance to ampicillin, carbenicillin, and related antibiotics
   1897..2485    +  rep_origin     ori: high-copy-number ColE1/pMB1/pBR322/pUC origin of replication
   2668..2760    +  CDS            lacI (fragment): lac repressor; lacI; The lac repressor binds to the lac operator to inhibit transcription in E. coli. This inhibition can be relieved by adding lactose or isopropyl-β-D-thiogalactopyranoside (IPTG).
   2773..2794    +  protein_bind   CAP binding site: CAP binding activates transcription in the presence of cAMP. E. coli catabolite activator protein
   2809..2839    +  promoter       lac promoter: promoter for the E. coli lac operon
   2847..2863    +  protein_bind   lac operator: The lac repressor binds to the lac operator to inhibit transcription in E. coli. This inhibition can be relieved by adding lactose or isopropyl-β-D-thiogalactopyranoside (IPTG). lac repressor encoded by lacI
   2908..2926    +  promoter       T3 promoter: promoter for bacteriophage T3 RNA polymerase
   2954..3180    +  promoter       RSV promoter: Rous sarcoma virus enhancer/promoter
   3181..3361    +  LTR            5' LTR (truncated): truncated 5' long terminal repeat (LTR) from HIV-1
   3408..3533    +  misc_feature   HIV-1 Ψ: packaging signal of human immunodeficiency virus type 1
   3517..3880    +  CDS            HIV-1 gag (fragment): gag protein from human immunodeficiency virus 1; gag
   4026..4259    +  misc_feature   RRE: The Rev response element (RRE) of HIV-1 allows for Rev-dependent mRNA export from the nucleus to the cytoplasm.
   4636..4736    +  CDS            Rev (fragment): human immunodeficiency virus 1 (HIV-1) Rev protein; rev; enhances nuclear export of unspliced and incompletely spliced viral mRNAs
   4755..4872    +  misc_feature   cPPT/CTS: central polypurine tract and central termination sequence of HIV-1
   4906..5307    +  promoter       SFFV promoter: spleen focus-forming virus long terminal repeat (LTR) promoter
   5317..5340    +  misc_feature   MCS (fragment): pBluescript multiple cloning site
   5365..6036    +  CDS            ZNF22: ZNF22_HUMAN - Also known as KOX15, KROX26. Experimental evidence at protein level: Swiss-Prot protein existence level 1. Binds DNA through the consensus sequence 5'-CAATG-3'. May be involved in transcriptional regulation and may play a role in tooth formation (By similarity). From Homo sapiens (Human).
   6047..6072    +  misc_feature   MCS (fragment): pBluescript multiple cloning site
   6072..6131    +  CDS            S (fragment): HBSAG_WHV6 - Experimental evidence at transcript level: Swiss-Prot protein existence level 2. The middle envelope protein plays an important role in the budding of the virion. It is involved in the induction of budding in a nucleocapsid independent way. In this process the majority of envelope proteins bud to form subviral lipoprotein particles of 22 nm of diameter that do not contain a nucleocapsid (By similarity). From Woodchuck hepatitis B virus (isolate w64/pWS23) (WHV).
   6263..6666    +  misc_feature   WPRE: woodchuck hepatitis virus posttranscriptional regulatory element
   6724..6783    +  CDS            nef (fragment): NEF_HV1Z2 - Experimental evidence at protein level: Swiss-Prot protein existence level 1. Extracellular Nef protein targets CD4(+) T-lymphocytes for apoptosis by interacting with CXCR4 surface receptors. From Human immunodeficiency virus type 1 group M subtype D (isolate Z2/CDC-Z34) (HIV-1).
   6785..7018    +  LTR            3' LTR (ΔU3): self-inactivating 3' long terminal repeat (LTR) from HIV-1
   7090..7211    +  polyA_signal   SV40 poly(A) signal: SV40 polyadenylation signal
   7230..7251    +  rep_origin     SV40 ori (fragment): SV40 origin of replication
   7251..73      +  rep_origin     SV40 ori (across the origin): SV40 origin of replication
