[The description below was written by a language model from this plasmid's Addgene catalogue record and pLannotate feature annotations shown in this document.]
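Description:
SFFV-ZNF22-Brd 176 is a lentiviral expression plasmid built on the SFFV-MCS backbone that carries the human zinc-finger transcription factor ZNF22 together with a construct-specific DNA barcode. It is propagated in E. coli as a high-copy plasmid through a ColE1/pUC-type origin and selected with ampicillin via the β-lactamase gene. The backbone also retains an f1 origin, pBluescript-derived lac/lacZα remnants, and flanking T3 and T7 promoters. No mammalian selection marker or fluorescent reporter is annotated in the feature table.

The viral portion has a third-generation, self-inactivating layout. An RSV promoter drives a truncated HIV-1 5' LTR, so genomic RNA can be produced without Tat. This is followed by the Ψ packaging signal with a partial gag sequence, the Rev response element for nuclear export of the unspliced genome, and the cPPT/CTS, which aids transduction. The 3' LTR carries the ΔU3 deletion that inactivates LTR promoter activity after integration, and an SV40 polyadenylation signal and SV40 origin lie downstream. Within the provirus, the spleen focus-forming virus promoter, which is strong in haematopoietic and many other cell types, drives the ZNF22 coding sequence, cloned between MCS remnants. A WPRE follows to enhance transcript stability and expression. Short hits annotated as woodchuck hepatitis S, Rev and nef fragments are most likely incidental matches within these viral elements.

According to the depositor, the barcode was inserted at an XbaI site downstream of the WPRE, although it is not separately annotated in the feature table. Placed there, it should be included in the SFFV-driven transcript and allow the delivered factor to be identified by sequencing. The plasmid belongs to a barcoded transcription factor collection for pooled combinatorial screening in immune cell reprogramming.
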