Addgene plasmid #219138: SFFV-ZNF22-Brd 176
Purpose: Transcription factor ZNF22 with a specific barcode assigned.
Depositing lab: Filipe Pereira. Depositing organization: Center for Neuroscience and Cell Biology, University of Coimbra. Publication: A combinatorial transcription factor screening platform for immune cell reprogramming. Kurochkin I, Altman AR, Caiado I, Pertiga-Cabral D, Halitzki E, Minaeva M, Zimmermannova O, Henriques-Oliveira L, Klein D, Nair M, Oliveira D, Cajal LR, Knittel R, Feick C, Ringner M, Martin M, Cirovic B, Pires CF, Rosa FF, Sitnicka E, Theis FJ, Pereira CF. Cell Syst. 2026 Jan 21;17(1):101457. doi: 10.1016/j.cels.2025.101457. Epub 2026 Jan 14. PubMed 41539305.
Backbone
  Vector backbone: SFFV-MCS
  Backbone size w/o insert (bp): 6638
  Vector type: Lentiviral
Growth in bacteria
  Bacterial resistance: Ampicillin, 100 μg/mL
  Growth temperature: 37°C
  Growth strain: NEB Stable
  Copy number: High Copy
Gene/Insert
  Gene/Insert name: ZNF22
  Species: H. sapiens (human)
  Insert size (bp): 675
  Entrez Gene: ZNF22 (a.k.a. KOX15, HKR-T1, ZNF422, Zfp422)
  Promoter: The spleen focus-forming virus (SFFV) promoter
  Cloning method: Restriction Enzyme; 5′ cloning site Bsp119I (not destroyed); 3′ cloning site BstHI (not destroyed)
Terms and licenses: Academic/Nonprofit Terms; Industry Terms: Not Available to Industry
Depositor comments: Barcode sequence cloned into XbaI restriction site. Design of plasmid is as follows: SFFV-[TF sequence]-WPRE-[Barcode sequence].
How to cite: SFFV-ZNF22-Brd 176 was a gift from Filipe Pereira (Addgene plasmid # 219138 ; http://n2t.net/addgene:219138 ; RRID:Addgene_219138)
