>Addgene plasmid #219138 | SFFV-ZNF22-Brd 176 | depositor partial sequence | sequence record 427894 | TF ORF
ATGAGGTTAGCAAAGCCTAAAGCGGGTATTTCTCGGAGCTCAAGCCAAGGAAAGGCCTATGAGAACAAGC
GCAAAACAGGCCGGCAGCGGCAGAAGTGGGGCATGACTATTCGATTTGACTCAAGCTTCAGTAGACTCAG
AAGAAGCTTGGATGACAAACCCTATAAATGTACTGAATGTGAAAAGAGTTTCAGTCAGAGTTCAACTCTT
TTTCAACACCAGAAGATCCATACTGGAAAGAAATCCCATAAATGTGCTGATTGTGGGAAAAGTTTCTTTC
AGAGTTCTAATCTCATTCAGCATCGACGGATCCATACGGGGGAAAAGCCCTACAAATGTGATGAGTGTGG
AGAAAGCTTCAAACAGAGCTCAAATCTCATTCAGCACCAGAGAATTCATACTGGAGAAAAACCCTATCAG
TGTGATGAGTGTGGCCGGTGTTTCAGCCAGAGCTCCCACCTTATTCAACATCAGAGAACCCACACTGGGG
AGAAACCCTACCAGTGCAGTGAATGTGGCAAATGTTTCAGTCAGAGCTCTCATCTGAGGCAGCACATGAA
GGTGCATAAAGAAGAGAAGCCTCGTAAAACCCGGGGCAAAAATATCAGGGTGAAGACTCACTTACCCTCT
TGGAAAGCTGGTACAGGAAGGAAGTCTGTGGCTGGTCTCCGTTAA
