>Addgene plasmid #219138 | SFFV-ZNF22-Brd 176 | depositor partial sequence | sequence record 427895 | Barcode sequence
TGTACAATCCCCCCAGCGCT
